Addgene plasmid #133632: ZJOM1
Purpose: Integration of GFP-SED5 as an additional copy in genome, use auxotrophic marker URA3(Kluyveromyces lactis). Marker for yeast early golgi.
Depositing lab: Zhiping Xie. Depositing organization: Shanghai Jiao Tong University. Publication: A Validated Set of Fluorescent-Protein-Based Markers for Major Organelles in Yeast (Saccharomyces cerevisiae). Zhu J, Zhang ZT, Tang SW, Zhao BS, Li H, Song JZ, Li D, Xie Z. MBio. 2019 Sep 3;10(5). pii: mBio.01691-19. doi: 10.1128/mBio.01691-19. PubMed 31481383.
Backbone
  Vector backbone: BS-Ura3Kl
  Vector type: Yeast Expression
Growth in bacteria
  Bacterial resistance: Ampicillin, 100 μg/mL
  Growth temperature: 37°C
  Growth strain: DH5alpha
  Copy number: Unknown
Gene/Insert
  Gene/Insert name: p1k-GFP-SED5
  Species: S. cerevisiae (budding yeast)
  Insert size (bp): 2800
  Entrez Gene: SED5 (a.k.a. YLR026C)
  Tag / fusion protein: EGFP (N terminal on insert)
  Cloning method: Gibson Cloning
Terms and licenses: Academic/Nonprofit Terms; Industry Terms: Not Available to Industry
How to cite: ZJOM1 was a gift from Zhiping Xie (Addgene plasmid # 133632 ; http://n2t.net/addgene:133632 ; RRID:Addgene_133632)
