[The description below was written by a language model from this plasmid's Addgene catalogue record and pLannotate feature annotations shown in this document.]
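Description:
ZJOM1 is a yeast integrating plasmid built on the pBluescript-derived BS-Ura3Kl backbone and designed to place an extra copy of GFP-tagged SED5 into the Saccharomyces cerevisiae genome. No yeast replication origin (2μ or CEN/ARS) is annotated, consistent with a vector that must integrate to be maintained. In E. coli it is propagated through a high-copy ColE1/pUC origin with ampicillin resistance, and it retains the usual pBluescript elements: an f1 origin, lacZα and lac promoter/operator remnants, and flanking T3 and T7 promoters. Yeast transformants are selected by uracil prototrophy. The catalogue entry specifies the Kluyveromyces lactis URA3 marker, whereas the automated annotation labels the marker promoter and coding sequence by their S. cerevisiae homologue, probably a similarity-based call. A single loxP site is annotated just downstream of the marker.

The payload, listed as p1k-GFP-SED5 (about 2.8 kb), encodes the Sed5 t-SNARE, which acts in ER-to-Golgi vesicular transport, fused at its N terminus to a green fluorescent protein (recorded as EGFP, annotated as GFP S65T). The promoter is not explicitly annotated. The "p1k" name and the fragment of AAT2 lying upstream of GFP suggest that roughly 1 kb of native upstream genomic sequence drives expression, but the record does not confirm this. The TIM9 coding sequence downstream of SED5 and the GEA2 fragment near the T7 promoter appear to be carried-over yeast genomic sequences, and their roles are not stated, nor is the integration locus. The construct belongs to a validated set of fluorescent organelle markers and is used to label the early Golgi in live yeast cells.
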