Features (pLannotate 1.2.2; 20 found; start..end, strand, type, name):
      1..217     +  promoter       URA3 promoter: S. cerevisiae URA3
    224..1009    +  CDS            URA3: PYRF_YEAST - Experimental evidence at protein level: Swiss-Prot protein existence level 1. From Saccharomyces cerevisiae (strain ATCC 204508 / S288c) (Baker's yeast).
   1161..1194    +  protein_bind   loxP: Cre-mediated recombination occurs in the 8-bp core sequence (GCATACAT). Cre recombinase
   1222..1263    -  misc_feature   MCS (fragment): pBluescript multiple cloning site
   1260..1874    +  CDS            AAT2 (fragment): AATC_YEAST - Also known as ASP5. Experimental evidence at protein level: Swiss-Prot protein existence level 1. Plays a key role in amino acid metabolism. From Saccharomyces cerevisiae (strain ATCC 204508 / S288c) (Baker's yeast).
   2234..2947    +  CDS            GFP (S65T): GFP (S65T) is a basic (constitutively fluorescent) green fluorescent protein published in 1995, derived from Aequorea victoria.
   2990..4009    +  CDS            SED5: SED5_YEAST - Experimental evidence at protein level: Swiss-Prot protein existence level 1. Required for vesicular transport between the endoplasmic reticulum and the Golgi complex. Acts as a target organelle soluble NSF attachment protein receptor (t-SNARE). From Saccharomyces cerevisiae (strain ATCC 204508 / S288c) (Baker's yeast).
   4263..4523    +  CDS            TIM9: TIM9_YEAST - Experimental evidence at protein level: Swiss-Prot protein existence level 1. Mitochondrial intermembrane chaperone that participates in the import and insertion of multi-pass transmembrane proteins into the mitochondrial inner membrane. Also required for the transfer of beta- barrel precursors from the TOM complex to the sorting and assembly machinery (SAM complex) of the outer membrane. Acts as a chaperone-like protein that protects the hydrophobic precursors from aggregation and guide them through the mitochondrial intermembrane space. Compared to TIM10, it may have a strong st
   4688..4706    -  promoter       T3 promoter: promoter for bacteriophage T3 RNA polymerase
   4751..4767    -  protein_bind   lac operator: The lac repressor binds to the lac operator to inhibit transcription in E. coli. This inhibition can be relieved by adding lactose or isopropyl-β-D-thiogalactopyranoside (IPTG). lac repressor encoded by lacI
   4775..4805    -  promoter       lac promoter: promoter for the E. coli lac operon
   4820..4841    -  protein_bind   CAP binding site: CAP binding activates transcription in the presence of cAMP. E. coli catabolite activator protein
   4854..4946    -  CDS            lacI (fragment): lac repressor; lacI; The lac repressor binds to the lac operator to inhibit transcription in E. coli. This inhibition can be relieved by adding lactose or isopropyl-β-D-thiogalactopyranoside (IPTG).
   5129..5717    -  rep_origin     ori: high-copy-number ColE1/pMB1/pBR322/pUC origin of replication
   5888..6748    -  CDS            AmpR: β-lactamase; bla; confers resistance to ampicillin, carbenicillin, and related antibiotics
   6749..6853    -  promoter       AmpR promoter: bla
   6906..7334    -  rep_origin     f1 ori (sequence partly withheld): f1 bacteriophage origin of replication; arrow indicates direction of (+) strand synthesis
   7339..7496    -  CDS            lacZα (fragment): LacZα fragment of β-galactosidase; lacZ fragment
   7499..7517    +  promoter       T7 promoter: promoter for bacteriophage T7 RNA polymerase
   7531..7836    +  CDS            GEA2 (fragment): GEA2_YEAST - Experimental evidence at protein level: Swiss-Prot protein existence level 1. Activates the ARF proteins by exchanging bound GDP for free GTP. Plays a role in maintaining mitochondrial morphology (PubMed:25190516). From Saccharomyces cerevisiae (strain ATCC 204508 / S288c) (Baker's yeast).
>Addgene plasmid #133632 | ZJOM1 | addgene full sequence | sequence record 292100 | Addgene NGS Result
TTCAATTCATCTTTTTTTTTTTTGTTCTTTTTTTTGATTCCGGTTTCTTTGAAATTTTTTTGATTCGGTA
ATCTCCGAGCAGAAGGAAGAACGAAGGAAGGAGCACAGACTTAGATTGGTATATATACGCATATGTGGTG
TTGAAGAAACATGAAATTGCCCAGTATTCTTAACCCAACTGCACAGAACAAAAACCTGCAGGAAACGAAG
ATAAATCCTCGAGATGTCCACAAAATCATATACCAGTAGAGCTGAGACTCATGCAAGTCCGGTTGCATCG
AAACTTTTACGTTTAATGGATGAAAAGAAGACCAATTTGTGTGCTTCTCTTGACGTTCGTTCGACTGATG
AGCTATTGAAACTTGTTGAAACGTTGGGTCCATACATTTGCCTTTTGAAAACACACGTTGATATCTTGGA
TGATTTCAGTTATGAGGGTACTGTCGTTCCATTGAAAGCATTGGCAGAGAAATACAAGTTCTTGATATTT
GAGGACAGAAAATTCGCCGATATCGGTAACACAGTCAAATTACAATATACATCGGGCGTTTACCGTATCG
CAGAATGGTCTGATATCACCAACGCCCACGGGGTTACTGGTGCTGGTATTGTTGCTGGCTTGAAACAAGG
TGCGCAAGAGGTCACCAAAGAACCAAGGGGATTATTGATGCTTGCTGAATTGTCTTCCAAGGGTTCTCTA
GCACACGGTGAATATACTAAGGGTACCGTTGATATTGCAAAGAGTGATAAAGATTTCGTTATTGGGTTCA
TTGCTCAGAACGATATGGGAGGAAGAGAAGAAGGGTTTGATTGGCTAATCATGACCCCAGGTGTAGGTTT
AGACGACAAAGGCGATGCATTGGGTCAGCAGTACAGAACCGTCGACGAAGTTGTAAGTGGTGGATCAGAT
ATCATCATTGTTGGCAGAGGACTTTTCGCCAAGGGTAGAGATCCTAAGGTTGAAGGTGAAAGATACAGAA
ATGCTGGATGGGAAGCGTACCAAAAGAGAATCAGCGCTCCCCATTAATTATACAGGAAACTTAATAGAAC
AAATCACATATTTAATCTAATAGCCACCTGCATTGGCACGGTGCAACACTACTTCAACTTCATCTTACAA
AAAGATCACGTGATCTGTTGTATTGGGATCTCTAGACCTAATAACTTCGTATAGCATACATTATACGAAG
TTATATTAAGGGTTGTCGACCTGCAGCGTACATCGATAAGCTTGATATCGAATTCCTGCAGCCCGGGGGA
TCCTTGACACCGCCTACCAAGGGTTTGCCACTGGAGATTTGGACAAGGATGCCTATGCTGTGCGTCTAGG
TGTGGAGAAGCTTTCAACGGTCTCTCCCGTCTTTGTCTGTCAGTCCTTTGCCAAGAACGCCGGTATGTAC
GGTGAGCGTGTAGGTTGTTTCCATCTAGCACTTACAAAACAAGCTCAAAACAAAACTATAAAGCCTGCTG
TTACATCTCAATTGGCCAAAATCATTCGTAGTGAAGTGTCCAACCCACCCGCCTACGGCGCTAAGATTGT
CGCTAAACTGTTGGAAACGCCAGAATTAACGGAACAGTGGCACAAGGATATGGTTACCATGTCCTCCAGA
ATTACGAAAATGAGGCACGCATTAAGAGACCATTTAGTCAAGTTGGGCACTCCTGGCAACTGGGATCATA
TAGTAAATCAATGCGGGATGTTCTCCTTTACAGGATTGACTCCTCAAATGGTTAAACGACTTGAAGAAAC
CCACGCAGTTTACTTGGTTGCCTCAGGTAGAGCTTCTATTGCTGGATTGAATCAAGGAAACGTGGAATAC
GTGGCTAAAGCCATTGATGAAGTGGTGCGCTTCTATACTATTGAAGCTAAATTGTAATGATTAAATAATA
CTTATACTTACCTATTACACTCTTCATATTTTTTTTAATGTAAAGAAAGTAAAAAAAAAAAAAAATAAAA
AAAAGAGAAATGCTCTTTCTTTACCTTCACAGGTGTATTATTATGTTGTTGTAATATCCGGGTAGGTTTA
TTGATCGAGGCGAGGCGAAAGGGCATATTCGAAACAATCATTATGATAATAATGTCAATATAGAAATTGA
AAAAAAAAAAAAAATCCTACCGCCGCATCGACGCTCCTGTTAGACCTTTGAACGGAAATCACCCACTCTT
TACTGTATATATTTTATTCCACCTCTGTTTCCAACGACCATTTCACCATACCACACAACTCCCATGTCTA
AAGGTGAAGAATTATTCACTGGTGTTGTCCCAATTTTGGTTGAATTAGATGGTGATGTTAATGGTCACAA
ATTTTCTGTCTCCGGTGAAGGTGAAGGTGATGCTACTTACGGTAAATTGACCTTAAAATTTATTTGTACT
ACTGGTAAATTGCCAGTTCCATGGCCAACCTTAGTCACTACTTTAACTTATGGTGTTCAATGTTTTTCTA
GATACCCAGATCATATGAAACAACATGACTTTTTCAAGTCTGCCATGCCAGAAGGTTATGTTCAAGAAAG
AACTATTTTTTTCAAAGATGACGGTAACTACAAGACCAGAGCTGAAGTCAAGTTTGAAGGTGATACCTTA
GTTAATAGAATCGAATTAAAAGGTATTGATTTTAAAGAAGATGGTAACATTTTAGGTCACAAATTGGAAT
ACAACTATAACTCTCACAATGTTTACATCATGGCTGACAAACAAAAGAATGGTATCAAAGTTAACTTCAA
AATTAGACACAACATTGAAGATGGTTCTGTTCAATTAGCTGACCATTATCAACAAAATACTCCAATTGGT
GATGGTCCAGTCTTGTTACCAGACAACCATTACTTATCCACTCAATCTGCCTTATCCAAAGATCCAAACG
AAAAGAGAGACCACATGGTCTTGTTAGAATTTGTTACTGCTGCTGGTATTACCCATGGTATGGATGAATT
GTACAAAGCTTCGTACGCTGCAGGTCGACGGATCCCCGGGTTAATTAACATGAACATAAAGGATAGAACT
TCAGAATTTCAACAAAGTGTGTTGAGTTACAAGAAAAGAAACAAAAACTTTAGAGAACAGCAGAGGGAAC
GTCTACAAGAGAAAGAAAGTGAAAACTTTGCCAACAACACAACCGGCAATGGGAAAAGTGTCTCTGAGTT
TCAAAAAAAGGCTTCTGGCATAGCTCACGAAATTTCATCCACCGCACAATTATTATCGAAATTAGCAGTG
CTGGCCAAAAGGAAACCGATGTTCAATGACAACCCTGTAGAGATTGCCGAGCTATCATTTTTGATCAAAA
GGAAGATTTATGCCATCGAACAAAGTTTAGTGCAATTAAGTCAGCTCAAGAAAACCGACGTGAATGGCAA
CACATCAAATCAATCTTCTAAGCAACCTAGTGCCGTACAGCACTCCAAAAATGTCGTAAATCTTTTAAAC
ACGCAAATGAAAAACATATCAGGAAGTTTTAAAGACGTATTGGAGGAAAGGCAACGACTAGAAATGGCTA
ACAAAGACAGATGGCAAAAACTAACCACCGACACTGGACATGCACCAGCTGATGACCAAACGCAAAGCAA
TCACGCCGCGGACTTGACCACGTATAACAACTCCAACCCATTCATGACCTCACTACTAGATGAATCCTCA
GAAAAGAATAACAACTCGTCCAACCAAGGAGAACTGTCTTTCCCTCAAAACGACTCTCAACTAATGTTAA
TGGAAGAGGGACAGTTATCCAATAACGTCTACTTACAAGAAAGAAATAGGGCGGTGGAGACAATAGAATC
CACAATCCAGGAAGTGGGAAATCTCTTCCAACAACTGGCCTCCATGGTTCAAGAACAGGGCGAAGTAATC
CAAAGGATTGATGCAAACGTAGACGACATCGATTTAAACATTAGTGGTGCTCAAAGGGAACTTTTGAAAT
ACTTCGACAGGATAAAGAGTAATAGATGGTTAGCCGCAAAGGTTTTTTTTATAATCTTTGTATTTTTCGT
TATTTGGGTTTTAGTCAATTAAGCGGCCGCAAAAAACTGTATTATAAGTAAATGCATGTATACTAAACTC
ACAAATTAGAGCTTCAATTTAATTATATCAGTTATTACCCGGGAATCTCGGTCGTAATGATTTCTATAAT
GACGAAAAAAAAAAAATTGGAAAGAAAAAGCTTCATGGCCTTTATAAAAAGGAACTATCCAATACCTCGC
CAGAACCAAGTAACAGTATTTTACGGGGCACAAATCAAGAACAATAAGACAGGACTGTAAAGATGGACGC
ATTGAACTCCAAAGAACAACAAGAGTTCCAAAAAGTAGTGGAACAAAAGCAAATGAAGGATTTCATGCGT
TTGTACTCTAATCTGGTAGAAAGATGTTTCACAGACTGTGTCAATGACTTCACAACATCAAAGCTAACCA
ATAAGGAACAAACATGCATCATGAAGTGCTCAGAAAAGTTCTTGAAGCATAGCGAACGTGTAGGGCAGCG
TTTCCAAGAACAAAACGCTGCCTTGGGACAAGGCTTGGGCCGATAAGGTGTACTGGCGTATATATATCTA
ATTATGTATCTCTGGTGTAGCCCATTTTTAGCATGTAAATATAAAGAGAAACCATATCTAATCTAACCAA
ATCCAAACAAAATTCAATAGTTACGTAGACGTCCTACGATTCCGCGGTGGAGCTCCAGCTTTTGTTCCCT
TTAGTGAGGGTTAATTTCGAGCTTGGCGTAATCATGGTCATAGCTGTTTCCTGTGTGAAATTGTTATCCG
CTCACAATTCCACACAACATACGAGCCGGAAGCATAAAGTGTAAAGCCTGGGGTGCCTAATGAGTGAGCT
AACTCACATTAATTGCGTTGCGCTCACTGCCCGCTTTCCAGTCGGGAAACCTGTCGTGCCAGCTGCATTA
ATGAATCGGCCAACGCGCGGGGAGAGGCGGTTTGCGTATTGGGCGCTCTTCCGCTTCCTCGCTCACTGAC
TCGCTGCGCTCGGTCGTTCGGCTGCGGCGAGCGGTATCAGCTCACTCAAAGGCGGTAATACGGTTATCCA
CAGAATCAGGGGATAACGCAGGAAAGAACATGTGAGCAAAAGGCCAGCAAAAGGCCAGGAACCGTAAAAA
GGCCGCGTTGCTGGCGTTTTTCCATAGGCTCCGCCCCCCTGACGAGCATCACAAAAATCGACGCTCAAGT
CAGAGGTGGCGAAACCCGACAGGACTATAAAGATACCAGGCGTTTCCCCCTGGAAGCTCCCTCGTGCGCT
CTCCTGTTCCGACCCTGCCGCTTACCGGATACCTGTCCGCCTTTCTCCCTTCGGGAAGCGTGGCGCTTTC
TCATAGCTCACGCTGTAGGTATCTCAGTTCGGTGTAGGTCGTTCGCTCCAAGCTGGGCTGTGTGCACGAA
CCCCCCGTTCAGCCCGACCGCTGCGCCTTATCCGGTAACTATCGTCTTGAGTCCAACCCGGTAAGACACG
ACTTATCGCCACTGGCAGCAGCCACTGGTAACAGGATTAGCAGAGCGAGGTATGTAGGCGGTGCTACAGA
GTTCTTGAAGTGGTGGCCTAACTACGGCTACACTAGAAGAACAGTATTTGGTATCTGCGCTCTGCTGAAG
CCAGTTACCTTCGGAAAAAGAGTTGGTAGCTCTTGATCCGGCAAACAAACCACCGCTGGTAGCGGTGGTT
TTTTTGTTTGCAAGCAGCAGATTACGCGCAGAAAAAAAGGATCTCAAGAAGATCCTTTGATCTTTTCTAC
GGGGTCTGACGCTCAGTGGAACGAAAACTCACGTTAAGGGATTTTGGTCATGAGATTATCAAAAAGGATC
TTCACCTAGATCCTTTTAAATTAAAAATGAAGTTTTAAATCAATCTAAAGTATATATGAGTAAACTTGGT
CTGACAGTTACCAATGCTTAATCAGTGAGGCACCTATCTCAGCGATCTGTCTATTTCGTTCATCCATAGT
TGCCTGACTCCCCGTCGTGTAGATAACTACGATACGGGAGGGCTTACCATCTGGCCCCAGTGCTGCAATG
ATACCGCGAGACCCACGCTCACCGGCTCCAGATTTATCAGCAATAAACCAGCCAGCCGGAAGGGCCGAGC
GCAGAAGTGGTCCTGCAACTTTATCCGCCTCCATCCAGTCTATTAATTGTTGCCGGGAAGCTAGAGTAAG
TAGTTCGCCAGTTAATAGTTTGCGCAACGTTGTTGCCATTGCTACAGGCATCGTGGTGTCACGCTCGTCG
TTTGGTATGGCTTCATTCAGCTCCGGTTCCCAACGATCAAGGCGAGTTACATGATCCCCCATGTTGTGCA
AAAAAGCGGTTAGCTCCTTCGGTCCTCCGATCGTTGTCAGAAGTAAGTTGGCCGCAGTGTTATCACTCAT
GGTTATGGCAGCACTGCATAATTCTCTTACTGTCATGCCATCCGTAAGATGCTTTTCTGTGACTGGTGAG
TACTCAACCAAGTCATTCTGAGAATAGTGTATGCGGCGACCGAGTTGCTCTTGCCCGGCGTCAATACGGG
ATAATACCGCGCCACATAGCAGAACTTTAAAAGTGCTCATCATTGGAAAACGTTCTTCGGGGCGAAAACT
CTCAAGGATCTTACCGCTGTTGAGATCCAGTTCGATGTAACCCACTCGTGCACCCAACTGATCTTCAGCA
TCTTTTACTTTCACCAGCGTTTCTGGGTGAGCAAAAACAGGAAGGCAAAATGCCGCAAAAAAGGGAATAA
GGGCGACACGGAAATGTTGAATACTCATACTCTTCCTTTTTCAATATTATTGAAGCATTTATCAGGGTTA
TTGTCTCATGAGCGGATACATATTTGAATGTATTTAGAAAAATAAACAAATAGGGGTTCCGCGCACATTT
CCCCGAAAAGTGCCACCTAAATTGTAAGCGTTAATATTTTGTTAAAATTCGCGTTAAATTTTTGTTAAAT
CAGCTCATTTTTTAACCAATAGGCCGAAATCGGCAAAATCCCTTATAAATCAAAAGAATAGACCGAGATA
GGGT
[37 nt withheld, positions 7005-7041]
AAAGAACGTGGACTCCAACGTCAAAGG
[49 nt withheld, positions 7069-7117]
T
[91 nt withheld, positions 7119-7209]
G
[124 nt withheld, positions 7211-7334]
CCCATTCGCCATTCAGGCTGCGCAACTGTTGGGAAGGGCGATCGGTGCGGGCCTCTTCGCTATTACGCCA
GCTGGCGAAAGGGGGATGTGCTGCAAGGCGATTAAGTTGGGTAACGCCAGGGTTTTCCCAGTCACGACGT
TGTAAAACGACGGCCAGTGAATTGTAATACGACTCACTATAGGGCGAATTGGGTACCCGTTGCTAAATTC
GAGTGAAACACAGGAAGACCAGAAAATCCTCATTTCATCCATATTAACAATAATTTCAAATGTTTATTTG
CATTATTTGAAACTAGGGAAGACAAGCAACGAAACGTTTTTGAAAATTTTGAGTATTTTCAATAAATTTG
TAGAGGACTCAGATATTGAAAAAAAGCTACAGCAATTAATACTTGATAAGAAGAGTATTGAGAAGGGCAA
CGGTTCATCATCTCATGGATCTGCACATGAACAAACACCAGAGTCAAACGACGTTGAAATTGAGGCTACT
GCGCCAATTGAGGCCTTTTTTGCGAGGCATATTTATGGTGAAGGATAAGTTTTGACCATCAAAGAAGGTT
AATGTGGCTGTGGTTTCAGGGTCCATAAAGCTT
